>Addgene plasmid #210237 | pUdO4k | addgene full sequence | sequence record 422894 | Addgene NGS Result
GCGGCCACCGGCTGGCTCGCTTCGCTCGGCCCGTGGACAACCCTGCTGGACAAGCTGATGGACAGGCTGC
GCCTGCCCACGAGCTTGACCACAGGGATTGCCCACCGGCTACCCAGCCTTCGACCACATACCCACCGGCT
CCAACTGCGCGGCCTGCGGCCTTGCCCCATCAATTTTTTTAATTTTCTCTGGGGAAAAGCCTCCGGCCTG
CGGCCTGCGCGCTTCGCTTGCCGGTTGGACACCAAGTGGAAGGCGGGTCAAGGCTCGCGCAGCGACCGCG
CAGCGGCTTGGCCTTGACGCGCCTGGAACGACCCAAGCCTATGCGAGTGGGGGCAGTCGAAGGGCGAAGC
CCGCCCGCCTGCCCCCCGAGCCTCACGGCGGCGAGTGCGGGGGTTCCAAGGGGGCAGCGCCACCTTGGGC
AAGGCCGAAGGCCGCGCAGTCGATCAACAAGCCCCGGAGGGGCCACTTTTTGCCGGAGGGGGAGCCGCGC
CGAAGGCGTGGGGGAACCCCGCAGGGGTGCCCTTCTTTGGGCACCAAAGAACTAGATATAGGGCGAAATG
CGAAAGACTTAAAAATCAACAACTTAAAAAAGGGGGGTACGCAACAGCTCATTGCGGCACCCCCCGCAAT
AGCTCATTGCGTAGGTTAAAGAAAATCTGTAATTGACTGCCACTTTTACGCAACGCATAATTGTTGTCGC
GCTGCCGAAAAGTTGCAGCTGATTGCGCATGGTGCCGCAACCGTGCGGCACCCCTACCGCATGGAGATAA
GCATGGCCACGCAGTCCAGAGAAATCGGCATTCAAGCCAAGAACAAGCCCGGTCACTGGGTGCAAACGGA
ACGCAAAGCGCATGAGGCGTGGGCCGGGCTTATTGCGAGGAAACCCACGGCGGCAATGCTGCTGCATCAC
CTCGTGGCGCAGATGGGCCACCAGAACGCCGTGGTGGTCAGCCAGAAGACACTTTCCAAGCTCATCGGAC
GTTCTTTGCGGACGGTCCAATACGCAGTCAAGGACTTGGTGGCCGAGCGCTGGATCTCCGTCGTGAAGCT
CAACGGCCCCGGCACCGTGTCGGCCTACGTGGTCAATGACCGCGTGGCGTGGGGCCAGCCCCGCGACCAG
TTGCGCCTGTCGGTGTTCAGTGCCGCCGTGGTGGTTGATCACGACGACCAGGACGAATCGCTGTTGGGGC
ATGGCGACCTGCGCCGCATCCCGACCCTGTATCCGGGCGAGCAGCAACTACCGACCGGCCCCGGCGAGGA
GCCGCCCAGCCAGCCCGGCATTCCGGGCATGGAACCAGACCTGCCAGCCTTGACCGAAACGGAGGAATGG
GAACGACGCGGGCAGCAGCGCCTGCCGATGCCCGATGAGCCGTGTTTTCTGGACGATGGCGAGCCGTTGG
AGCCGCCGACACGGGTCACGCTGCCGCGCCGGTAGCAGGAAACAGCTATGACCATGCCCGGGTAAGTGAC
TAGCGGAAACACAGAAAAAAGCCCGCACCTGACAGTGCGGGCTTTTTTTTTCGACCAAAGGCTCCGAAGA
GCCGAGTGTCTTCGGTTCGAGACCGAATTCGCGAGCTCTCGCTAGCCAGTTTAAACAATTGCGGCCGCGT
ACTAGTCTATCGATTTGGATCCACCCTGCAGGAAGTCTAGACCGTCGACACGGTCTCTGAGAGAAGACAC
GTCGCTCTTCGACGTAAGTAACTGACTCGGTACCAAATTCCAGAAAAGAGGCCTCCCGAAAGGGGGGCCT
TTTTTCGTTTTGGTCCTAAGCTTAACTGGCCGTCGTTTTACATAGCTTGCAGTGGGCTTACATGGCGATA
GCTAGACTGGGCGGTTTTATGGACAGCAAGCGAACCGGAATTGCCAGCTGGGGCGCCCTCTGGTAAGGTT
GGGAAGCCCTGCAAAGTAAACTGGATGGCTTTCTTGCCGCCAAGGATCTGATGGCGCAGGGGATCAAGAT
CTGATCAAGAGACAGGATGACGGTCGTTTCGCATGCTTGAACAAGATGGATTGCACGCAGGTTCTCCGGC
CGCTTGGGTGGAGAGGCTATTCGGCTATGACTGGGCACAACAGACAATCGGCTGCTCTGATGCCGCCGTG
TTCCGGCTGTCAGCGCAGGGGCGCCCGGTTCTTTTTGTCAAGACCGACCTGTCCGGTGCCCTGAATGAAC
TGCAGGACGAGGCAGCGCGGCTATCGTGGCTGGCCACGACGGGCGTTCCTTGCGCAGCTGTGCTCGACGT
TGTCACTGAAGCGGGAAGGGACTGGCTGCTATTGGGCGAAGTGCCGGGGCAGGATCTCCTGTCATCTCAC
CTTGCTCCTGCCGAGAAAGTATCCATCATGGCTGATGCAATGCGGCGGCTGCATACGCTTGATCCGGCTA
CCTGCCCATTCGACCACCAAGCGAAACATCGCATCGAGCGAGCACGTACTCGGATGGAAGCCGGTCTTGT
CGATCAGGATGATCTGGACGAAGAGCATCAGGGGCTCGCGCCAGCCGAACTGTTCGCCAGGCTCAAGGCG
CGCATGCCCGACGGCGAGGATCTCGTCGTGACCCATGGCGATGCCTGCTTGCCGAATATCATGGTGGAAA
ATGGCCGCTTTTCTGGATTCATCGACTGTGGCCGGCTGGGTGTGGCGGACCGCTATCAGGACATAGCGTT
GGCTACCCGTGATATTGCTGAAGAGCTTGGCGGCGAATGGGCTGACCGCTTCCTCGTGCTTTACGGTATC
GCCGCTCCCGATTCGCAGCGCATCGCCTTCTATCGCCTTCTTGACGAGTTCTTCTGATAATACGACTCAC
TATAGGGTAACTAATTGAGGCGCGCCTACCACCGTCAAAAAAAACGGCGCTTTTTAGCGCCGTTTTTATT
TTTCAACCTTCCTAGGTAAGTGACCCTTTAGTGAGGGTTAATT
Features (pLannotate 1.2.2; 7 found; start..end, strand, type, name):
      1..772     +  rep_origin     pBBR1 oriV: replication origin of the broad-host-range plasmid pBBR1 from Bordetella bronchiseptica; requires the pBBR1 Rep protein for replication
    773..1435    +  CDS            pBBR1 Rep: replication protein for the broad-host-range plasmid pBBR1 from Bordetella bronchiseptica
   1775..1792    +  CDS            lacZα (fragment): LacZα fragment of β-galactosidase; lacZ fragment
   1794..1961    +  CDS            tnpA (fragment): TN5P_ECOLX - Also known as tnp. Experimental evidence at protein level: Swiss-Prot protein existence level 1. Mediates transposition of transposon Tn5 by a 'cut and paste' mechanism. First, the monomeric transposase binds the 19 bp inverted DNA repeats flanking the transposon. Then, dimerization of the DNA- bound transposase creates a synaptic DNA complex. After nicking of the first DNA strand, excision of the transposon proceeds through a series of intermediates. The transposase then mediates the insertion of the transposon at a new site by strand transfer. The activity of the wild- type tran
   1993..2787    +  CDS            NeoR/KanR: aminoglycoside phosphotransferase from Tn5; aph(3')-II (or nptII); confers resistance to neomycin, kanamycin, and G418 (Geneticin®)
   2788..2806    +  promoter       T7 promoter: promoter for bacteriophage T7 RNA polymerase
   2895..2913    -  promoter       T3 promoter: promoter for bacteriophage T3 RNA polymerase
