[The description below was written by a language model from this plasmid's Addgene catalogue record and pLannotate feature annotations shown in this document.]
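Description:
pUdO4k is an empty, compact bacterial expression backbone of about 2.9 kb, part of a series of deliberately concise plasmids. It is catalogued as a low-copy vector and is propagated in standard E. coli cloning strains under kanamycin selection. Replication relies on the pBBR1 system: the feature table shows the pBBR1 oriV immediately followed by the coding sequence for the pBBR1 Rep protein, which that origin requires. Because pBBR1 derives from a broad-host-range Bordetella bronchiseptica plasmid, this replicon can in principle function in various Gram-negative bacteria besides E. coli, although the record itself does not list other hosts.

Selection is provided by the Tn5-derived aminoglycoside phosphotransferase gene (NeoR/KanR, aph(3')-II). The short upstream match annotated as a Tn5 transposase fragment is probably residual Tn5 sequence carried along with the resistance gene, perhaps including its native promoter region, rather than a functional transposase. A very short lacZα fragment is also detected, likely a remnant of an earlier cloning vector and too small to support blue/white screening. A T7 promoter lies directly downstream of the kanamycin gene and a T3 promoter sits on the opposite strand near the end of the sequence, so the two converge on a short interval of roughly 90 bp that plausibly serves as the cloning site. These promoters could also act as sequencing primer sites or allow phage-polymerase-driven transcription. No insert, tag, reporter, or dedicated bacterial promoter or terminator for the cargo is annotated, so expression elements would likely need to come with the insert. Gibson assembly is the recorded cloning method.
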