Addgene plasmid #210237: pUdO4k
Purpose: (Empty Backbone) low-copy plasmid for bacterial expression
Depositing lab: François-Xavier Campbell-Valois. Depositing organization: University of Ottawa. Publication: pUdOs: Concise Plasmids for Bacterial and Mammalian Cells. Manigat FO, Connell LB, Stewart BN, LePabic AR, Tessier CJG, Emlaw JR, Calvert ND, Rossl A, Shuhendler AJ, daCosta CJB, Campbell-Valois FX. ACS Synth Biol. 2024 Jan 18. doi: 10.1021/acssynbio.3c00408. PubMed 38235654.
Backbone
  Vector backbone: pUdO4k
  Backbone manufacturer: Host-Microbe Interactions lab
  Backbone size (bp): 2911
  Vector type: Bacterial Expression
Growth in bacteria
  Bacterial resistance: Kanamycin, 50 μg/mL
  Growth temperature: 37°C
  Growth strain: DH5alpha
  Copy number: Low Copy
Gene/Insert
  Cloning method: Gibson Cloning
Terms and licenses: Academic/Nonprofit Terms; Industry Terms: Not Available to Industry
How to cite: pUdO4k was a gift from François-Xavier Campbell-Valois (Addgene plasmid # 210237 ; http://n2t.net/addgene:210237 ; RRID:Addgene_210237)
